Addgene plasmid #78845: pcDNA3-FLAG-RIPK1 K316R
Purpose: To overexpress RIPK1 K316R in Mammalian Cells
Depositing lab: Jaewhan Song. Depositing organization: Yonsei University. Publication: CHIP controls necroptosis through ubiquitylation- and lysosome-dependent degradation of RIPK3. Seo J, Lee EW, Sung H, Seong D, Dondelinger Y, Shin J, Jeong M, Lee HK, Kim JH, Han SY, Lee C, Seong JK, Vandenabeele P, Song J. Nat Cell Biol. 2016 Mar;18(3):291-302. doi: 10.1038/ncb3314. Epub 2016 Feb 22. PubMed 26900751.
Backbone
  Vector backbone: pcDNA3-FLAG
  Vector type: Mammalian Expression
Growth in bacteria
  Bacterial resistance: Ampicillin, 100 μg/mL
  Growth temperature: 37°C
  Growth strain: DH5alpha
  Copy number: High Copy
Gene/Insert
  Gene/Insert name: RIPK1
  Species: H. sapiens (human)
  Mutation: K316R
  Entrez Gene: RIPK1 (a.k.a. AIEFL, IMD57, RIP, RIP-1, RIP1)
  Promoter: CMV
  Tag / fusion protein: FLAG (N terminal on backbone)
  Cloning method: Restriction Enzyme; 5′ cloning site unknown (unknown if destroyed); 3′ cloning site unknown (unknown if destroyed)
  Sequencing primers: 5′ CMV-F; 3′ BGHrev
Terms and licenses: Academic/Nonprofit Terms; Industry Terms: Not Available to Industry
How to cite: pcDNA3-FLAG-RIPK1 K316R was a gift from Jaewhan Song (Addgene plasmid # 78845 ; http://n2t.net/addgene:78845 ; RRID:Addgene_78845)
