[The description below was written by a language model from this plasmid's Addgene catalogue record and pLannotate feature annotations shown in this document.]
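Description:
pcDNA3-FLAG-RIPK1 K316R is a mammalian expression plasmid of about 7.4 kb built on a pcDNA3-FLAG backbone for overexpressing a point mutant of human RIPK1 (receptor-interacting serine/threonine kinase 1, also called RIP or RIP1). It is maintained in E. coli through a high-copy ColE1/pUC-type origin and selected with ampicillin via the β-lactamase gene and its own promoter. An f1 origin is also present, along with short remnants of lac regulatory sequence and a pBR322 bom fragment that are carried over from the backbone and play no role in expression.

The expression cassette consists of the human cytomegalovirus immediate-early enhancer and promoter, followed by a T7 promoter, a FLAG epitope supplied by the backbone, the RIPK1 open reading frame of roughly 2 kb, and the bovine growth hormone polyadenylation signal. The annotation software labels the tag as a fragment of 3xFLAG; its short length fits the single N-terminal FLAG listed in the catalogue entry. A brief match to an HIV-1 LTR just after the CMV promoter is probably an annotation artefact rather than a functional viral element. The insert carries a lysine-to-arginine substitution at residue 316, a conservative change that removes a lysine side chain and is commonly used to test whether a residue is a site of ubiquitylation or similar modification, although the record does not state the rationale. A separate SV40 early promoter drives the neomycin phosphotransferase gene with an SV40 poly(A) signal, allowing G418 selection of stably transfected cells. The cloning sites used are not recorded. The associated study concerns the regulation of necroptosis through ubiquitylation-dependent degradation, and the FLAG tag allows detection or immunoprecipitation of the mutant protein after transfection.
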