Features (pLannotate 1.2.2; 21 found; start..end, strand, type, name):
     28..80      -  misc_feature   bom (fragment): basis of mobility region from pBR322
    235..614     +  enhancer       CMV enhancer: human cytomegalovirus immediate early enhancer
    615..818     +  promoter       CMV promoter: human cytomegalovirus (CMV) immediate early promoter
    814..847     +  LTR            5' LTR (truncated) (fragment): truncated 5' long terminal repeat (LTR) from HIV-1
    863..881     +  promoter       T7 promoter: promoter for bacteriophage T7 RNA polymerase
    907..931     +  CDS            3xFLAG (fragment): three tandem FLAG® epitope tags
    952..2964    +  CDS            RIPK1: RIPK1_HUMAN - Also known as RIP From Homo sapiens (Human).
   3017..3241    +  polyA_signal   bGH poly(A) signal: bovine growth hormone polyadenylation signal
   3245..3266    +  promoter       SV40 promoter (fragment): SV40 enhancer and early promoter
   3287..3715    +  rep_origin     f1 ori (sequence partly withheld): f1 bacteriophage origin of replication; arrow indicates direction of (+) strand synthesis
   3729..4058    +  promoter       SV40 promoter: SV40 enhancer and early promoter
   4125..4916    +  CDS            neo: KKA2_KLEPN - Also known as kan, nptII. Experimental evidence at protein level: Swiss-Prot protein existence level 1. Resistance to kanamycin, neomycin, paromomycin, ribostamycin, butirosin and gentamicin B. From Klebsiella pneumoniae.
   4940..5098    +  CDS            ble (fragment): BLE_KLEPN - Experimental evidence at protein level: Swiss-Prot protein existence level 1. Binding protein with a strong affinity to the bleomycin family of antibiotics. Binds to CL990; an antimitotic-antibiotic compound. From Klebsiella pneumoniae.
   5093..5214    +  polyA_signal   SV40 poly(A) signal: SV40 polyadenylation signal
   5287..5303    -  protein_bind   lac operator: The lac repressor binds to the lac operator to inhibit transcription in E. coli. This inhibition can be relieved by adding lactose or isopropyl-β-D-thiogalactopyranoside (IPTG). lac repressor encoded by lacI
   5311..5341    -  promoter       lac promoter: promoter for the E. coli lac operon
   5356..5377    -  protein_bind   CAP binding site: CAP binding activates transcription in the presence of cAMP. E. coli catabolite activator protein
   5390..5482    -  CDS            lacI (fragment): lac repressor; lacI; The lac repressor binds to the lac operator to inhibit transcription in E. coli. This inhibition can be relieved by adding lactose or isopropyl-β-D-thiogalactopyranoside (IPTG).
   5665..6250    -  rep_origin     ori: high-copy-number ColE1/pMB1/pBR322/pUC origin of replication
   6421..7281    -  CDS            AmpR: β-lactamase; bla; confers resistance to ampicillin, carbenicillin, and related antibiotics
   7282..7386    -  promoter       AmpR promoter: bla
>Addgene plasmid #78845 | pcDNA3-FLAG-RIPK1 K316R | addgene full sequence | sequence record 150436 | Addgene assembled sequence
GACGGATCGGGAGATCTCCCGATCCCCTATGGTGCACTCTCAGTACAATCTGCTCTGATGCCGCATAGTT
AAGCCAGTATCTGCTCCCTGCTTGTGTGTTGGAGGTCGCTGAGTAGTGCGCGAGCAAAATTTAAGCTACA
ACAAGGCAAGGCTTGACCGACAATTGCATGAAGAATCTGCTTAGGGTTAGGCGTTTTGCGCTGCTTCGCG
ATGTACGGGCCAGATATACGCGTTGACATTGATTATTGACTAGTTATTAATAGTAATCAATTACGGGGTC
ATTAGTTCATAGCCCATATATGGAGTTCCGCGTTACATAACTTACGGTAAATGGCCCGCCTGGCTGACCG
CCCAACGACCCCCGCCCATTGACGTCAATAATGACGTATGTTCCCATAGTAACGCCAATAGGGACTTTCC
ATTGACGTCAATGGGTGGAGTATTTACGGTAAACTGCCCACTTGGCAGTACATCAAGTGTATCATATGCC
AAGTACGCCCCCTATTGACGTCAATGACGGTAAATGGCCCGCCTGGCATTATGCCCAGTACATGACCTTA
TGGGACTTTCCTACTTGGCAGTACATCTACGTATTAGTCATCGCTATTACCATGGTGATGCGGTTTTGGC
AGTACATCAATGGGCGTGGATAGCGGTTTGACTCACGGGGATTTCCAAGTCTCCACCCCATTGACGTCAA
TGGGAGTTTGTTTTGGCACCAAAATCAACGGGACTTTCCAAAATGTCGTAACAACTCCGCCCCATTGACG
CAAATGGGCGGTAGGCGTGTACGGTGGGAGGTCTATATAAGCAGAGCTCTCTGGCTAACTAGAGAACCCA
CTGCTTACTGGCTTATCGAAATTAATACGACTCACTATAGGGAGACCCAAGCTTGCCGCCACCATGGATT
ACAAGGATGACGACGATAAGAGCGCGGGCGGATCCGAATTCATGCAACCAGACATGTCCTTGAATGTCAT
TAAGATGAAATCCAGTGACTTCCTGGAGAGTGCAGAACTGGACAGCGGAGGCTTTGGGAAGGTGTCTCTG
TGTTTCCACAGAACCCAGGGACTCATGATCATGAAAACAGTGTACAAGGGGCCCAACTGCATTGAGCACA
ACGAGGCCCTCTTGGAGGAGGCGAAGATGATGAACAGACTGAGACACAGCCGGGTGGTGAAGCTCCTGGG
CGTCATCATAGAGGAAGGGAAGTACTCCCTGGTGATGGAGTACATGGAGAAGGGCAACCTGATGCACGTG
CTGAAAGCCGAGATGAGTACTCCGCTTTCTGTAAAAGGAAGGATAATTTTGGAAATCATTGAAGGAATGT
GCTACTTACATGGAAAAGGCGTGATACACAAGGACCTGAAGCCTGAAAATATCCTTGTTGATAATGACTT
CCACATTAAGATCGCAGACCTCGGCCTTGCCTCCTTTAAGATGTGGAGCAAACTGAATAATGAAGAGCAC
AATGAGCTGAGGGAAGTGGACGGCACCGCTAAGAAGAATGGCGGCACCCTCTACTACATGGCGCCCGAGC
ACCTGAATGACGTCAACGCAAAGCCCACAGAGAAGTCGGATGTGTACAGCTTTGCTGTAGTACTCTGGGC
GATATTTGCAAATAAGGAGCCATATGAAAATGCTATCTGTGAGCAGCAGTTGATAATGTGCATAAAATCT
GGGAACAGGCCAGATGTGGATGACATCACTGAGTACTGCCCAAGAGAAATTATCAGTCTCATGAAGCTCT
GCTGGGAAGCGAATCCGGAAGCTCGGCCGACATTTCCTGGCATTGAAGAAAAATTTAGGCCTTTTTATTT
AAGTCAATTAGAAGAAAGTGTAGAAGAGGACGTGAAGAGTTTAAAGAAAGAGTATTCAAACGAAAATGCA
GTTGTGAGGAGAATGCAGTCTCTTCAACTTGATTGTGTGGCAGTACCTTCAAGCCGGTCAAATTCAGCCA
CAGAACAGCCTGGTTCACTGCACAGTTCCCAGGGACTTGGGATGGGTCCTGTGGAGGAGTCCTGGTTTGC
TCCTTCCCTGGAGCACCCACAAGAAGAGAATGAGCCCAGCCTGCAGAGTAAACTCCAAGACGAAGCCAAC
TACCATCTTTATGGCAGCCGCATGGACAGGCAGACGAAACAGCAGCCCAGACAGAATGTGGCTTACAACA
GAGAGGAGGAAAGGAGACGCAGGGTCTCCCATGACCCTTTTGCACAGCAAAGACCTTACGAGAATTTTCA
GAATACAGAGGGAAAAGGCACTGCTTATTCCAGTGCAGCCAGTCATGGTAATGCAGTGCACCAGCCCTCA
GGGCTCACCAGCCAACCTCAAGTACTGTATCAGAACAATGGATTATATAGCTCACATGGCTTTGGAACAA
GACCACTGGATCCAGGAACAGCAGGTCCCAGAGTTTGGTACAGGCCAATTCCAAGTCATATGCCTAGTCT
GCATAATATCCCAGTGCCTGAGACCAACTATCTAGGAAATACACCCACCATGCCATTCAGCTCCTTGCCA
CCAACAGATGAATCTATAAAATATACCATATACAATAGTACTGGCATTCAGATTGGAGCCTACAATTATA
TGGAGATTGGTGGGACGAGTTCATCACTACTAGACAGCACAAATACGAACTTCAAAGAAGAGCCAGCTGC
TAAGTACCAAGCTATCTTTGATAATACCACTAGTCTGACGGATAAACACCTGGACCCAATCAGGGAAAAT
CTGGGAAAGCACTGGAAAAACTGTGCCCGTAAACTGGGCTTCACACAGTCTCAGATTGATGAAATTGACC
ATGACTATGAGCGAGATGGACTGAAAGAAAAGGTTTACCAGATGCTCCAAAAGTGGGTGATGAGGGAAGG
CATAAAGGGAGCCACGGTGGGGAAGCTGGCCCAGGCGCTCCACCAGTGTTCCAGGATCGACCTTCTGAGC
AGCTTGATTTACGTCAGCCAGAACTAACTCGAGCATGCATCTAGAGGGCCCGTTTAAACCCGCTGATCAG
CCTCGACTGTGCCTTCTAGTTGCCAGCCATCTGTTGTTTGCCCCTCCCCCGTGCCTTCCTTGACCCTGGA
AGGTGCCACTCCCACTGTCCTTTCCTAATAAAATGAGGAAATTGCATCGCATTGTCTGAGTAGGTGTCAT
TCTATTCTGGGGGGTGGGGTGGGGCAGGACAGCAAGGGGGAGGATTGGGAAGACAATAGCAGGCATGCTG
GGGATGCGGTGGGCTCTATGGCTTCTGAGGCGGAAAGAACCAGCTGGGGCTCTAGGGGGTATCCCC
[124 nt withheld, positions 3287-3410]
C
[91 nt withheld, positions 3412-3502]
A
[49 nt withheld, positions 3504-3552]
CCTTTGACGTTGGAGTCCACGTTCTTT
[37 nt withheld, positions 3580-3616]
ACCCTATCTCGGTCTATTCTTTTGATTTATAAGGGATTTTGCCGATTTCGGCCTATTGGTTAAAAAATGA
GCTGATTTAACAAAAATTTAACGCGAATTAATTCTGTGGAATGTGTGTCAGTTAGGGTGTGGAAAGTCCC
CAGGCTCCCCAGCAGGCAGAAGTATGCAAAGCATGCATCTCAATTAGTCAGCAACCAGGTGTGGAAAGTC
CCCAGGCTCCCCAGCAGGCAGAAGTATGCAAAGCATGCATCTCAATTAGTCAGCAACCATAGTCCCGCCC
CTAACTCCGCCCATCCCGCCCCTAACTCCGCCCAGTTCCGCCCATTCTCCGCCCCATGGCTGACTAATTT
TTTTTATTTATGCAGAGGCCGAGGCCGCCTCTGCCTCTGAGCTATTCCAGAAGTAGTGAGGAGGCTTTTT
TGGAGGCCTAGGCTTTTGCAAAAAGCTCCCGGGAGCTTGTATATCCATTTTCGGATCTGATCAAGAGACA
GGATGAGGATCGTTTCGCATGATTGAACAAGATGGATTGCACGCAGGTTCTCCGGCCGCTTGGGTGGAGA
GGCTATTCGGCTATGACTGGGCACAACAGACAATCGGCTGCTCTGATGCCGCCGTGTTCCGGCTGTCAGC
GCAGGGGCGCCCGGTTCTTTTTGTCAAGACCGACCTGTCCGGTGCCCTGAATGAACTGCAGGACGAGGCA
GCGCGGCTATCGTGGCTGGCCACGACGGGCGTTCCTTGCGCAGCTGTGCTCGACGTTGTCACTGAAGCGG
GAAGGGACTGGCTGCTATTGGGCGAAGTGCCGGGGCAGGATCTCCTGTCATCTCACCTTGCTCCTGCCGA
GAAAGTATCCATCATGGCTGATGCAATGCGGCGGCTGCATACGCTTGATCCGGCTACCTGCCCATTCGAC
CACCAAGCGAAACATCGCATCGAGCGAGCACGTACTCGGATGGAAGCCGGTCTTGTCGATCAGGATGATC
TGGACGAAGAGCATCAGGGGCTCGCGCCAGCCGAACTGTTCGCCAGGCTCAAGGCGCGCATGCCCGACGG
CGAGGATCTCGTCGTGACCCATGGCGATGCCTGCTTGCCGAATATCATGGTGGAAAATGGCCGCTTTTCT
GGATTCATCGACTGTGGCCGGCTGGGTGTGGCGGACCGCTATCAGGACATAGCGTTGGCTACCCGTGATA
TTGCTGAAGAGCTTGGCGGCGAATGGGCTGACCGCTTCCTCGTGCTTTACGGTATCGCCGCTCCCGATTC
GCAGCGCATCGCCTTCTATCGCCTTCTTGACGAGTTCTTCTGAGCGGGACTCTGGGGTTCGAAATGACCG
ACCAAGCGACGCCCAACCTGCCATCACGAGATTTCGATTCCACCGCCGCCTTCTATGAAAGGTTGGGCTT
CGGAATCGTTTTCCGGGACGCCGGCTGGATGATCCTCCAGCGCGGGGATCTCATGCTGGAGTTCTTCGCC
CACCCCAACTTGTTTATTGCAGCTTATAATGGTTACAAATAAAGCAATAGCATCACAAATTTCACAAATA
AAGCATTTTTTTCACTGCATTCTAGTTGTGGTTTGTCCAAACTCATCAATGTATCTTATCATGTCTGTAT
ACCGTCGACCTCTAGCTAGAGCTTGGCGTAATCATGGTCATAGCTGTTTCCTGTGTGAAATTGTTATCCG
CTCACAATTCCACACAACATACGAGCCGGAAGCATAAAGTGTAAAGCCTGGGGTGCCTAATGAGTGAGCT
AACTCACATTAATTGCGTTGCGCTCACTGCCCGCTTTCCAGTCGGGAAACCTGTCGTGCCAGCTGCATTA
ATGAATCGGCCAACGCGCGGGGAGAGGCGGTTTGCGTATTGGGCGCTCTTCCGCTTCCTCGCTCACTGAC
TCGCTGCGCTCGGTCGTTCGGCTGCGGCGAGCGGTATCAGCTCACTCAAAGGCGGTAATACGGTTATCCA
CAGAATCAGGGGATAACGCAGGAAAGAACATGTGAGCAAAAGGCCAGCAAAAGGCCAGGAACCGTAAAAA
GGCCGCGTTGCTGGCGTTTTTCCATAGGCTCCGCCCCCCTGACGAGCATCACAAAAATCGACGCTCAAGT
CAGAGGTGGCGAAACCCGACAGGACTATAAAGATACCAGGCGTTTCCCCCTGGAAGCTCCCTCGTGCGCT
CTCCTGTTCCGACCCTGCCGCTTACCGGATACCTGTCCGCCTTTCTCCCTTCGGGAAGCGTGGCGCTTTC
TCATAGCTCACGCTGTAGGTATCTCAGTTCGGTGTAGGTCGTTCGCTCCAAGCTGGGCTGTGTGCACGAA
CCCCCCGTTCAGCCCGACCGCTGCGCCTTATCCGGTAACTATCGTCTTGAGTCCAACCCGGTAAGACACG
ACTTATCGCCACTGGCAGCAGCCACTGGTAACAGGATTAGCAGAGCGAGGTATGTAGGCGGTGCTACAGA
GTTCTTGAAGTGGTGGCCTAACTACGGCTACACTAGAAGAACAGTATTTGGTATCTGCGCTCTGCTGAAG
CCAGTTACCTTCGGAAAAAGAGTTGGTAGCTCTTGATCCGGCAAACAAACCACCGCTGGTAGCGGTTTTT
TTGTTTGCAAGCAGCAGATTACGCGCAGAAAAAAAGGATCTCAAGAAGATCCTTTGATCTTTTCTACGGG
GTCTGACGCTCAGTGGAACGAAAACTCACGTTAAGGGATTTTGGTCATGAGATTATCAAAAAGGATCTTC
ACCTAGATCCTTTTAAATTAAAAATGAAGTTTTAAATCAATCTAAAGTATATATGAGTAAACTTGGTCTG
ACAGTTACCAATGCTTAATCAGTGAGGCACCTATCTCAGCGATCTGTCTATTTCGTTCATCCATAGTTGC
CTGACTCCCCGTCGTGTAGATAACTACGATACGGGAGGGCTTACCATCTGGCCCCAGTGCTGCAATGATA
CCGCGAGACCCACGCTCACCGGCTCCAGATTTATCAGCAATAAACCAGCCAGCCGGAAGGGCCGAGCGCA
GAAGTGGTCCTGCAACTTTATCCGCCTCCATCCAGTCTATTAATTGTTGCCGGGAAGCTAGAGTAAGTAG
TTCGCCAGTTAATAGTTTGCGCAACGTTGTTGCCATTGCTACAGGCATCGTGGTGTCACGCTCGTCGTTT
GGTATGGCTTCATTCAGCTCCGGTTCCCAACGATCAAGGCGAGTTACATGATCCCCCATGTTGTGCAAAA
AAGCGGTTAGCTCCTTCGGTCCTCCGATCGTTGTCAGAAGTAAGTTGGCCGCAGTGTTATCACTCATGGT
TATGGCAGCACTGCATAATTCTCTTACTGTCATGCCATCCGTAAGATGCTTTTCTGTGACTGGTGAGTAC
TCAACCAAGTCATTCTGAGAATAGTGTATGCGGCGACCGAGTTGCTCTTGCCCGGCGTCAATACGGGATA
ATACCGCGCCACATAGCAGAACTTTAAAAGTGCTCATCATTGGAAAACGTTCTTCGGGGCGAAAACTCTC
AAGGATCTTACCGCTGTTGAGATCCAGTTCGATGTAACCCACTCGTGCACCCAACTGATCTTCAGCATCT
TTTACTTTCACCAGCGTTTCTGGGTGAGCAAAAACAGGAAGGCAAAATGCCGCAAAAAAGGGAATAAGGG
CGACACGGAAATGTTGAATACTCATACTCTTCCTTTTTCAATATTATTGAAGCATTTATCAGGGTTATTG
TCTCATGAGCGGATACATATTTGAATGTATTTAGAAAAATAAACAAATAGGGGTTCCGCGCACATTTCCC
CGAAAAGTGCCACCTGACGTC
