>Addgene plasmid #78845 | pcDNA3-FLAG-RIPK1 K316R | addgene partial sequence | sequence record 149300 | CMV-F 5'-CGCAAATGGGCGGTAGGCGTG-3'
AGCTCTCTGGCTAACTAGAGAACCCACTGCTTACTGGCTTATCGAAATTAATACGACTCACTATAGGGAG
ACCCAAGCTTGCCGCCACCATGGATTACAAGGATGACGACGATAAGAGCGCGGGCGGATCCGAATTCATG
CAACCAGACATGTCCTTGAATGTCATTAAGATGAAATCCAGTGACTTCCTGGAGAGTGCAGAACTGGACA
GCGGAGGCTTTGGGAAGGTGTCTCTGTGTTTCCACAGAACCCAGGGACTCATGATCATGAAAACAGTGTA
CAAGGGGCCCAACTGCATTGAGCACAACGAGGCCCTCTTGGAGGAGGCGAAGATGATGAACAGACTGAGA
CACAGCCGGGTGGTGAAGCTCCTGGGCGTCATCATAGAGGAAGGGAAGTACTCCCTGGTGATGGAGTACA
TGGAGAAGGGCAACCTGATGCACGTGCTGAAAGCCGAGATGAGTACTCCGCTTTCTGTAAAAGGAAGGAT
AATTTTGGAAATCATTGAAGGAATGTGCTACTTACATGGAAAAGGCGTGATACACAAGGACCTGAAGCCT
GAAAATATCCTTGTTGATAATGACTTCCACATTAAGATCGCAGACCTCGGCCTTGCCTCCTTTAAGATGT
GGAGCAAACTGAATAATGAAGAGCACAATGAGCTGAGGGAAGTGGACGGCACCGCTAAGAAGAATGGCGG
CACCCTCTACTACATGGCGCCCGAGCACCTGAATGACGTCAACGCAAAGCCCACAGAGAAGTCGGATGTG
TACAGCTTTGCTGTAGTACTCTGGGCGATATTTGCAAATAAGGAGCCATATGAA
