>Addgene plasmid #78845 | pcDNA3-FLAG-RIPK1 K316R | addgene partial sequence | sequence record 149301 | BGH-rev 5'-TAGAAGGCACAGTCGAGG-3'
CTATAGAATAGGGCCCTCTAGATGCATGCTCGAGTTAGTTCTGGCTGACGTAAATCAAGCTGCTCAGAAG
GTCGATCCTGGAACACTGGTGGAGCGCCTGGGCCAGCTTCCCCACCGTGGCTCCCTTTATGCCTTCCCTC
ATCACCCACTTTTGGAGCATCTGGTAAACCTTTTCTTTCAGTCCATCTCGCTCATAGTCATGGTCAATTT
CATCAATCTGAGACTGTGTGAAGCCCAGTTTACGGGCACAGTTTTTCCAGTGCTTTCCCAGATTTTCCCT
GATTGGGTCCAGGTGTTTATCCGTCAGACTAGTGGTATTATCAAAGATAGCTTGGTACTTAGCAGCTGGC
TCTTCTTTGAAGTTCGTATTTGTGCTGTCTAGTAGTGATGAACTCGTCCCACCAATCTCCATATAATTGT
AGGCTCCAATCTGAATGCCAGTACTATTGTATATGGTATATTTTATAGATTCATCTGTTGGTGGCAAGGA
GCTGAATGGCATGGTGGGTGTATTTCCTAGATAGTTGGTCTCAGGCACTGGGATATTATGCAGACTAGGC
ATATGACTTGGAATTGGCCTGTACCAAACTCTGGGACCTGCTGTTCCTGGATCCAGTGGTCTTGTTCCAA
AGCCATGTGAGCTATATAATCCATTGTTCTGATACAGTACTTGAGGTTGGCTGGTGAGCCCTGAGGGCTG
GTGCACTGCATTACCATGACTGGCTGCACTGGAATAAGCAGTGCCTTTTCCCTCTGTATTCTGAA
