>Addgene plasmid #78845 | pcDNA3-FLAG-RIPK1 K316R | addgene partial sequence | sequence record 150435 | hRIPK1-int-F 5'-cagtctcatgaagctctgct-3'
TTTCCTGGCATTGAAGAAAAATTTAGGCCTTTTTATTTAAGTCAATTAGAAGAAAGTGTAGAAGAGGACG
TGAAGAGTTTAAAGAAAGAGTATTCAAACGAAAATGCAGTTGTGAGGAGAATGCAGTCTCTTCAACTTGA
TTGTGTGGCAGTACCTTCAAGCCGGTCAAATTCAGCCACAGAACAGCCTGGTTCACTGCACAGTTCCCAG
GGACTTGGGATGGGTCCTGTGGAGGAGTCCTGGTTTGCTCCTTCCCTGGAGCACCCACAAGAAGAGAATG
AGCCCAGCCTGCAGAGTAAACTCCAAGACGAAGCCAACTACCATCTTTATGGCAGCCGCATGGACAGGCA
GACGAAACAGCAGCCCAGACAGAATGTGGCTTACAACAGAGAGGAGGAAAGGAGACGCAGGGTCTCCCAT
GACCCTTTTGCACAGCAAAGACCTTACGAGAATTTTCAGAATACAGAGGGAAAAGGCACTGCTTATTCCA
GTGCAGCCAGTCATGGTAATGCAGTGCACCAGCCCTCAGGGCTCACCAGCCAACCTCAAGTACTGTATCA
GAACAATGGATTATATAGCTCACATGGCTTTGGAACAAGACCACTGGATCCAGGAACAGCAGGTCCCAGA
GTTTGGTACAGGCCAATTCCAAGTCATATGCCTAGTCTGCATAATATCCCAGTGCCTGAGACCAACTATC
TAGGAAATACACCCACCATGCCATTCAGCTCCTTGCCACCAACAGATGAATCTATAAAATATACCATATA
CAATAGTACTGGCATTCAGATTGGAGCCTACAATTATATGGAGATTGGTGGGACGAGTTCATCACTACTA
GACAGCACAAATACGAACTTCAAAGAAGAGCCAGCTGCTAAGTACCAAGCTATCTTTGATAATACCACTA
GTCTGACGGATAAACACCTGGACCCAATCAGGGAAAATCTGGGAAAGC
